>Addgene plasmid #117790 | pPRISM-Cre-gcry-mRFP | addgene full sequence | sequence record 251957 | Addgene NGS Result
AAATGGTACCGAGCAGAGGTGTAAAAAGTACTCAAAAATTTTACTCAAGTGAAAGTACAAGTACTTAGGG
AAAATTTTACTCAATTAAAAGTAAAAGTATCTGGCTAGAATCTTACTTGAGTAAAAGTAAAAAAGTACTC
CATTAAAATTGTACTTGAGTATTAAGGAAGTAAAAGTAAAAGCAAGAAAGAAAACTAGAGTGGTCTCCCT
TTAGTGAGGGTCAATTGATGGGAGGCGTTCGGGCCACAGCGGACACGCAGGTGCGCAACGCAATTAATGT
GAGTTAGCTCACTCATTAGGCACCCCAGGCTTTACACTTTATGCTTCCGGCTCGTATGTTGTGTGGAATT
GTGAGCGGATAACAATTTCACACAGGAAACAGCTATGACCATGATTACGCCAAGCGCGCAATTAACCCTC
ACTAAAGGGAACAAAAGCTGGAGGACCTCGAGGGGGGGCCCGGTACCCAATTCGCCCTATAGTGAGTCGT
ATTACGCGCGCTCACTGGCCGTCGTTTTACAACGTCGTGACTGGGAAAACCCTGGCGTTACCCAACTTAA
TCGCCTTGCAGCACATCCCCCTTTCGCCAGCTGGCGTAATAGCGAAGAGGCCCGCACCGATCGCCCTTCC
CAACAGTTGCGCAGCCTGAATGGCGAATGGACCTGCCACACTTCCCGGAGCCACGAACTTCTCTCTGTTA
AAGCAAGCAGGAGACGTGGAAGAAAACCCCGGTCCTATGTCCAATTTACTGACCGTACACCAAAATTTGC
CTGCATTACCGGTCGATGCAACGAGTGATGAGGTTCGCAAGAACCTGATGGACATGTTCAGGGATCGCCA
GGCGTTTTCTGAGCATACCTGGAAAATGCTTCTGTCCGTTTGCCGGTCGTGGGCGGCATGGTGCAAGTTG
AATAACCGGAAATGGTTTCCCGCAGAACCTGAAGATGTTCGCGATTATCTTCTATATCTTCAGGCGCGCG
GTCTGGCAGTAAAAACTATCCAGCAACATTTGGGCCAGCTAAACATGCTTCATCGTCGGTCCGGGCTGCC
ACGACCAAGTGACAGCAATGCTGTTTCACTGGTTATGCGGCGGATCCGAAAAGAAAACGTTGATGCCGGT
GAACGTGCAAAACAGGCTCTAGCGTTCGAACGCACTGATTTCGACCAGGTTCGTTCACTCATGGAAAATA
GCGATCGCTGCCAGGATATACGTAATCTGGCATTTCTGGGGATTGCTTATAACACCCTGTTACGTATAGC
CGAAATTGCCAGGATCAGGGTTAAAGATATCTCACGTACTGACGGTGGGAGAATGTTAATCCATATTGGC
AGAACGAAAACGCTGGTTAGCACCGCTGGAGTAGAGAAGGCACTTAGCCTGGGGGTAACTAAACTGGTCG
AGCGATGGATTTCCGTCTCTGGTGTAGCTGATGATCCGAATAACTACCTGTTTTGCCGGGTCAGAAAAAA
TGGTGTTGCCGCGCCATCTGCCACCAGCCAGCTATCAACTCGCGCCCTGGAAGGGATTTTTGAAGCAACT
CATCGATTGATTTACGGCGCTAAGGATGACTCTGGTCAGAGATACCTGGCCTGGTCTGGACACAGTGCCC
GTGTCGGAGCCGCGCGAGATATGGCCCGCGCTGGAGTTTCAATACCGGAGATCATGCAAGCTGGTGGCTG
GACCAATGTAAATATTGTCATGAACTATATCCGTAACCTGGATAGTGAAACAGGGGCAATGGTGCGCCTG
CTGGAAGATGGCGATTAGAACTAGTAATTAAGTCTCAGCCACCGTTAACTGAACATGTCAAAACCTGTGG
AGACTGTTGAGATTTGATGTTCTGAAAAGATAAAGCCTATAAATAAAATGTTGCCCAAATTTCCTGCCTG
ATGTTTTTCTTTGTCTTTGCTACATGGCTTTGCTGCTCGGATCGGCTCACTCTGTGTATGCCACGTTCAC
TTTGTACTCTCCTTCTCACGGTAGGTTTATTATTTTTAGATGTGCAGTTAGTTTCTGTGAAATAACACAC
CACACACTGATATTGTCTGTGCATTGACTTGGTGAGTGCACATTGTTTTTGATCTTGACATATTTATATT
TGATTGATCAGGTGAACTGTGTGAATCTAAAGTGCTCCATACAGATGTTCTGCATTGAAAATATTCTCAT
TTTATTAGTGGAAGTGAGTGTATGCCACATCCAATCAATTTCAGCAAACACCCCAGTATGATTTAATGCA
AAAAAATGAAGGTATCAAACACGCATTACTACTTTGCAGTTAAATATTTAACATTTATTCCAACACGAAA
AAAAGCAGTAAATAACACTTTGACAAACACGTCAGGACATCTTATTTTTGTCACCCTCACAGGCAATTTA
GTATAATATATTATATATATATATATATCATATAATAATATTCAGTATAATATATATATATATATCATAT
TATAATATTCAGTATAATATAAAACACAAACACATATATGTATAATATAATATAACATTTTTATTTATTG
AGATGCCTCTATGGACCGTGTTATAAGAAGTAAAGATCAGGAGAAGTAAACATGAAGTGTAATTATGAAT
ACTGATGTTAAATTAAGCTATGATGAGTTTTCACTGTTAATTTACCATCTCAATTAAATGTTGATGCCTC
CATGACCAAGTTAAGCAGATGAGACTGAGGACAACTGTAGAAGACAAGATGTTCACTTTGCTGAATATAG
CTGGCTTGACAGTTATCTATGACTCTATAAATATATATATATTTTTTTTTTATAAAATGATTTATTTATA
ACTATATATCCATTTCTCAGACAGGTGCTTCATATCCCTCACTCCCGTAGCTGTCCATGCTGGATCTGTC
CCCGTTGTTTTTAAAAAGCTAAATAAGTTATTAACATGACTGCATCCAGCGAGCCAAACCTGTCTGGTGT
ACAGCTACCAGAGAAGCTTGAGATCCTAGTCACCGGCGTTCCTAGTTCTTTAAACTGTTACAAAGTGTTT
GGACCAGCAACTGAATTGCACTGTAAATTACCACATCAGGGTCTCCGGGGTCAACGCTGCTAAGCAATGG
ACTGGAAAATTTGTGACATTGAGTTTTTGGAATAACTGGGAATGCTGGATAACTCTTTGGGTAAAGCTAT
GGAACAAAAGTACCAGCATGAACTAAGAAATGACTGTCACAGCACAACATCAAACACAATGCAAGACAAA
GGTTCTCTGCTTTTGCCTTACTTGACAGAAAAAGTAAGCTCTAGGTTCATCGCATGCAGACAGCAGCAAT
ACATGACATATATAAAGGCTGGCTCTTTTCTCCCTTCCATTGAACTGAAACTTCCACTCAGTCAGACTTG
CGGGGGATCCACAGCCTGACTAACTCGACAAACCCCCCCAAACCTAAGGTGAGTTGATCTTTAAGCTTTT
TACATTTTCAGCTCGCATATATCAATTCGCGCGCATTGTCACACTAGCACCCACTAGCGGTCAGACTGCA
GATTGCAGCACGAAACAGGAAGCTGACTCCACATGGTCACATGCTCACTGAAGTGTTGACTTCCCTGACA
GCTGTGCACTTTCTAAACCGGTTTTCTCATTCATTTACAGTTCAGCCGGAATTCACCTCGAGACCATGGC
TCCAAAGAAGAAGCGTAAGGTAACCATGGCCTCCTCCGAGGACGTCATCAAGGAGTTCATGCGCTTCAAG
GTGCGCATGGAGGGCTCCGTGAACGGCCACGAGTTCGAGATCGAGGGCGAGGGCGAGGGCCGCCCCTACG
AGGGCACCCAGACCGCCAAGCTGAAGGTGACCAAGGGCGGCCCCCTGCCCTTCGCCTGGGACATCCTGTC
CCCTCAGTTCCAGTACGGCTCCAAGGCCTACGTGAAGCACCCCGCCGACATCCCCGACTACTTGAAGCTG
TCCTTCCCCGAGGGCTTCAAGTGGGAGCGCGTGATGAACTTCGAGGACGGCGGCGTGGTGACCGTGACCC
AGGACTCCTCCCTGCAGGACGGCGAGTTCATCTACAAGGTGAAGCTGCGCGGCACCAACTTCCCCTCCGA
CGGCCCCGTAATGCAGAAGAAGACCATGGGCTGGGAGGCCTCCACCGAGCGGATGTACCCCGAGGACGGC
GCCCTGAAGGGCGAGATCAAGATGAGGCTGAAGCTGAAGGACGGCGGCCACTACGACGCCGAGGTCAAGA
CCACCTACATGGCCAAGAAGCCCGTGCAGCTGCCCGGCGCCTACAAGACCGACATCAAGCTGGACATCAC
CTCCCACAACGAGGACTACACCATCGTGGAACAGTACGAGCGCGCCGAGGGCCGCCACTCCACCGGCGCC
TAAAGCTGTGATCTGTGCCTTCTAGTTGCCAGCCATCTGTTGTTTGCCCCTCCCCCGTGCCTTCCTTGAC
CCTGGAAGGTGCCACTCCCACTGTCCTTTCCTAATAAAATGAGGAAATTGCATCGCATTGTCTGAGTAGG
TGTCATTCTATTCTGGGGGGTGGGGTGGGGCAGGACAGCAAGGGGGAGGATTGGGAAGACAATAGCAGGC
ATGCTGGGGATGCGGTGGGCTCTATGGCTTCTGAGGCGGAAAGAACCAAAGGGCGAATTAATTCATTGAT
GAGTTTGGACAAACCACAACTAGAATGCAGTGAAAAAAATGCTTTATTTGTGAAATTTGTGATGCTATTG
CTTTATTTGTAACCATTATAAGCTGCAATAAACAAGTTAACAACAACAATTGCATTCATTTTATGTTTCA
GGTTCAGGGGGAGGTGTGGGAGGTTTTTTAAAGCAAGTAAAACCTCTACAAATGTGGTCATTGATGAGTT
TGGACAAACCACAACTAGAATGCAGTGAAAAAAATGCTTTATTTGTGAAATTTGTGATGCTATTGCTTTA
TTTGTAACCATTATAAGCTGCAATAAACAAGTTAACAACAACAATTGCATTCATTTTATGTTTCAGGTTC
AGGGGGAGGTGTGGGAGGTTTTTTAAAGCAAGTAAAACCTCTACAAATGTGGTCATTCAGATCAATTAAC
CCTCACCCGGGCTAGCGATGCATGGGAGCTCTGACGTACGTTGTCTAGCAAGGAAGTGAAGAGCTATCCG
GATATATATGTATGTTATCATAACTGTACTGGCTATGTCAGGTGGTAATGACTGTAACGTTACGTTACTC
GTTGTAGGCACGACATTGAATATGCTCTTCTCCGCTGTGGCCCGAACGCCTCCCGCTAGCGATGGGATCT
AATACGACTCACTATAGGGAGACCAAGGGAAAATAGAATGAAGTGATCTCCAAAAAATAAGTACTTTTTG
ACTGTAAATAAAATTGTAAGGAGTAAAAAGTACTTTTTTTTCTAAAAAAATGTAATTAAGTAAAAGTAAA
AGTATTGATTTTTAATTGTACTCAAGTAAAGTAAAAATCCCCAAAAATAATACTTAAGTACAGTAATCAA
GTAAAATTACTCAAGTACTTTACACCTCTGGGATCCAGCTGCATCATGAACAATAAAACTGTCTGCTTAC
ATAAACAGTAATACAAGGGGTGTTATGAGCCATATTCAACGGGAAACGTCGAGGCCGCGATTAAATTCCA
ACATGGATGCTGATTTATATGGGTATAAATGGGCTCGCGATAATGTCGGGCAATCAGGTGCGACAATCTA
TCGCTTGTATGGGAAGCCCGATGCGCCAGAGTTGTTTCTGAAACATGGCAAAGGTAGCGTTGCCAATGAT
GTTACAGATGAGATGGTCAGACTAAACTGGCTGACGGAATTTATGCCTCTTCCGACCATCAAGCATTTTA
TCCGTACTCCTGATGATGCATGGTTACTCACCACTGCGATCCCCGGAAAAACAGCATTCCAGGTATTAGA
AGAATATCCTGATTCAGGTGAAAATATTGTTGATGCGCTGGCAGTGTTCCTGCGCCGGTTGCATTCGATT
CCTGTTTGTAATTGTCCTTTTAACAGCGATCGCGTATTTCGTCTCGCTCAGGCGCAATCACGAATGAATA
ACGGTTTGGTTGATGCGAGTGATTTTGATGACGAGCGTAATGGCTGGCCTGTTGAACAAGTCTGGAAAGA
AATGCATAAACTTTTGCCATTCTCACCGGATTCAGTCGTCACTCATGGTGATTTCTCACTTGATAACCTT
ATTTTTGACGAGGGGAAATTAATAGGTTGTATTGATGTTGGACGAGTCGGAATCGCAGACCGATACCAGG
ATCTTGCCATCCTATGGAACTGCCTCGGTGAGTTTTCTCCTTCATTACAGAAACGGCTTTTTCAAAAATA
TGGTATTGATAATCCTGATATGAATAAATTGCAGTTTCATTTGATGCTCGATGAGTTTTTCTAATCAGAA
TTGGTTAATTGGTTGTAACACTGGCAAAAAGGATCTAGGTGAAGATCCTTTTTGATAATCTCATGACCAA
AATCCCTTAACGTGAGTTTTCGTTCCACTGAGCGTCAGACCCCGTAGAAAAGATCAAAGGATCTTCTTGA
GATCCTTTTTTTCTGCGCGTAATCTGCTGCTTGCAAACAAAAAAACCACCGCTACCAGCGGTGGTTTGTT
TGCCGGATCAAGAGCTACCAACTCTTTTTCCGAAGGTAACTGGCTTCAGCAGAGCGCAGATACCAAATAC
TGTTCTTCTAGTGTAGCCGTAGTTAGGCCACCACTTCAAGAACTCTGTAGCACCGCCTACATACCTCGCT
CTGCTAATCCTGTTACCAGTGGCTGCTGCCAGTGGCGATAAGTCGTGTCTTACCGGGTTGGACTCAAGAC
GATAGTTACCGGATAAGGCGCAGCGGTCGGGCTGAACGGGGGGTTCGTGCACACAGCCCAGCTTGGAGCG
AACGACCTACACCGAACTGAGATACCTACAGCGTGAGCTATGAGAAAGCGCCACGGTTCCCGAAGGGAGA
AAGGCGGACAGGTATCCGGTAAGCGGCAGGGTCGGAACAGGAGAGCGCACGAGGGAGCTTCCAGGGGGAA
ACGCCTGGTATCTTTATAGTCCTGTCGGGTTTCGCCACCTCTGACTTGAGCGTCGATTTTTGTGATGCTC
GTCAGGGGGGCGGAGCCTATGGAAAAACGCCAGCAACGCGGCCTTTTTACGGTTCCTGGCCTTTTGCTGG
CCTTTTGCTCACATGTTCTTTCCTGCGTTATCCCCTGATTCTGTGGATAACCGTATTACCGCCTTTGAGT
GAGCTGATACCGCTCGCCGCAGCCGAACGACCGAGCGCAGCGAGTCAGTGAGCGAGGAAGCGGAACAGAT
TT
Features (pLannotate 1.2.2; 21 found; start..end, strand, type, name):
    200..218     -  promoter       T7 Φ3.8 promoter (fragment): weak promoter for bacteriophage T7 RNA polymerase
    275..296     +  protein_bind   CAP binding site: CAP binding activates transcription in the presence of cAMP. E. coli catabolite activator protein
    311..341     +  promoter       lac promoter: promoter for the E. coli lac operon
    349..365     +  protein_bind   lac operator: The lac repressor binds to the lac operator to inhibit transcription in E. coli. This inhibition can be relieved by adding lactose or isopropyl-β-D-thiogalactopyranoside (IPTG). lac repressor encoded by lacI
    410..428     +  promoter       T3 promoter: promoter for bacteriophage T3 RNA polymerase
    444..467     +  misc_feature   MCS (fragment): pBluescript multiple cloning site
    476..494     -  promoter       T7 promoter: promoter for bacteriophage T7 RNA polymerase
    502..657     +  CDS            lacZα (fragment): LacZα fragment of β-galactosidase; lacZ fragment
    680..736     +  CDS            P2A: 2A peptide from porcine teschovirus-1 polyprotein Eukaryotic ribosomes fail to insert a peptide bond between the Gly and Pro residues, yielding separate polypeptides.
    737..1765    +  CDS            cre: RECR_BPP1 - Experimental evidence at protein level: Swiss-Prot protein existence level 1. Catalyzes site-specific recombination between two 34-base- pair LOXP sites. Its role is to maintain the phage genome as a monomeric unit-copy plasmid in the lysogenic state. From Escherichia phage P1 (Bacteriophage P1).
   2429..2445    +  promoter       LEU2 promoter (fragment): S. cerevisiae LEU2
   3666..4343    +  CDS            mRFP1: monomeric derivative of DsRed (Campbell et al., 2002) mammalian codon-optimized
   4353..4577    +  polyA_signal   bGH poly(A) signal: bovine growth hormone polyadenylation signal
   4581..4598    +  promoter       SV40 promoter (fragment): SV40 enhancer and early promoter
   4647..4728    -  polyA_signal   SV40 poly(A) signal: SV40 polyadenylation signal
   4751..4818    -  CDS            large T antigen (fragment): large T antigen from SV40 (simian virus 40)
   4852..4933    -  polyA_signal   SV40 poly(A) signal: SV40 polyadenylation signal
   4956..5023    -  CDS            large T antigen (fragment): large T antigen from SV40 (simian virus 40)
   5250..5268    +  promoter       T7 promoter: promoter for bacteriophage T7 RNA polymerase
   5555..6364    +  CDS            KanR: aminoglycoside phosphotransferase; aph(3')-Ia; confers resistance to kanamycin in bacteria or G418 (Geneticin®) in eukaryotes
   6507..7095    +  rep_origin     ori: high-copy-number ColE1/pMB1/pBR322/pUC origin of replication
