[The description below was written by a language model from this plasmid's Addgene catalogue record and pLannotate feature annotations shown in this document.]
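Description:
pPRISM-Cre-gcry-mRFP is a targeted-integration donor plasmid built on the small pK backbone, intended for precise CRISPR-directed knock-in by the GeneWeld method, which relies on short homology arms flanking the cargo to direct repair at a nuclease-cut genomic site. It is listed for zebrafish, with a note that it may work in other species. In bacteria it is maintained through a high-copy ColE1/pUC-type origin and selected with kanamycin via the aph(3')-Ia gene. The sequenced record is about 7.3 kb, consistent with the stated backbone and insert sizes.

The primary cargo is a promoterless Cre recombinase coding sequence immediately preceded by a P2A peptide. When integrated in frame into a coding exon, this arrangement should place Cre under the control of the targeted endogenous gene, with ribosomal skipping at the 2A releasing Cre from the upstream native polypeptide. A lac promoter/operator and lacZα fragment with T3 and T7 promoter sites lies just upstream of the P2A, at the position where a homology arm would be expected to be cloned, although the record does not state this role. Downstream, according to the depositor, a gamma-crystallin promoter drives NLS-mRFP as a secondary marker. The feature table annotates the mRFP1 coding sequence followed by a bGH polyadenylation signal, but not the crystallin promoter or the NLS. This lens-specific red reporter allows carriers of the integrated cassette to be identified independently of Cre expression. Two reverse-oriented SV40 poly(A) segments follow the marker. The very short LEU2, SV40 promoter and T7 Φ3.8 matches are probably incidental hits. The depositor reports that minor discrepancies between the quality-control and supplied sequences do not affect function.

The construct is typically used to generate endogenous-locus Cre driver lines.
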