Addgene plasmid #117790: pPRISM-Cre-gcry-mRFP
Purpose: Donor for precise CRISPR directed genomic integration using the GeneWeld method
Depositing lab: Jeffrey Essner. Depositing organization: Iowa State University. Publication: Efficient targeted integration directed by short homology in zebrafish and mammalian cells. Wierson WA, Welker JM, Almeida MP, Mann CM, Webster DA, Torrie ME, Weiss TJ, Kambakam S, Vollbrecht MK, Lan M, McKeighan KC, Levey J, Ming Z, Wehmeier A, Mikelson CS, Haltom JA, Kwan KM, Chien CB, Balciunas D, Ekker SC, Clark KJ, Webber BR, Moriarity BS, Solin SL, Carlson DF, Dobbs DL, McGrail M, Essner J. Elife. 2020 May 15;9. pii: 53968. doi: 10.7554/eLife.53968. PubMed 32412410.
Backbone
  Vector backbone: pK
  Backbone manufacturer: Karl J. Clark
  Backbone size w/o insert (bp): 2856
  Vector type: Synthetic Biology
Growth in bacteria
  Bacterial resistance: Kanamycin, 50 μg/mL
  Growth temperature: 30°C
  Growth strain: NEB Stable
  Copy number: High Copy
Gene/Insert
  Gene/Insert name: Cre (alt name: Cre Recombinase)
  Species: D. rerio (zebrafish)
  Insert size (bp): 4426
  Cloning method: Gibson Cloning
  Sequencing primers: 5′ aaaagcaagaaagaaaactagagtgg; 3′ atggctcataacaccccttg
Terms and licenses: Academic/Nonprofit Terms; Industry Terms: Not Available to Industry
Depositor comments: Secondary gene is a gamma-crystalin promoter driving NLS-mRFP. Online tools and cloning help available at <www.genesculpt.org/gtaghd/>. May work in additional species beyond those listed. Please note that some discrepancies were found between Addgene's quality control result and the depositor's provided sequence. The depositor noted that these discrepancies do NOT affect plasmid function.
How to cite: pPRISM-Cre-gcry-mRFP was a gift from Jeffrey Essner (Addgene plasmid # 117790 ; http://n2t.net/addgene:117790 ; RRID:Addgene_117790)
