>Addgene plasmid #117790 | pPRISM-Cre-gcry-mRFP | depositor partial sequence | sequence record 222323 | Backbone
TGAAGAGCTATCCGGATATATATGTATGTTATCATAACTGTACTGGCTATGTCAGGTGGTAATGACTGTA
ACGTTACGTTACTCGTTGTAGGCACGACATTGAATATGCTCTTCTCCGCTGTGGCCCGAACGCCTCCCGC
TAGCGATGGGATCTAATACGACTCACTATAGGGAGACCAAGGGAAAATAGAATGAAGTGATCTCCAAAAA
ATAAGTACTTTTTGACTGTAAATAAAATTGTAAGGAGTAAAAAGTACTTTTTTTTCTAAAAAAATGTAAT
TAAGTAAAAGTAAAAGTATTGATTTTTAATTGTACTCAAGTAAAGTAAAAATCCCCAAAAATAATACTTA
AGTACAGTAATCAAGTAAAATTACTCAAGTACTTTACACCTCTGGGATCCAGCTGCATCATGAACAATAA
AACTGTCTGCTTACATAAACAGTAATACAAGGGGTGTTATGAGCCATATTCAACGGGAAACGTCGAGGCC
GCGATTAAATTCCAACATGGATGCTGATTTATATGGGTATAAATGGGCTCGCGATAATGTCGGGCAATCA
GGTGCGACAATCTATCGCTTGTATGGGAAGCCCGATGCGCCAGAGTTGTTTCTGAAACATGGCAAAGGTA
GCGTTGCCAATGATGTTACAGATGAGATGGTCAGACTAAACTGGCTGACGGAATTTATGCCTCTTCCGAC
CATCAAGCATTTTATCCGTACTCCTGATGATGCATGGTTACTCACCACTGCGATCCCCGGAAAAACAGCA
TTCCAGGTATTAGAAGAATATCCTGATTCAGGTGAAAATATTGTTGATGCGCTGGCAGTGTTCCTGCGCC
GGTTGCATTCGATTCCTGTTTGTAATTGTCCTTTTAACAGCGATCGCGTATTTCGTCTCGCTCAGGCGCA
ATCACGAATGAATAACGGTTTGGTTGATGCGAGTGATTTTGATGACGAGCGTAATGGCTGGCCTGTTGAA
CAAGTCTGGAAAGAAATGCATAAACTTTTGCCATTCTCACCGGATTCAGTCGTCACTCATGGTGATTTCT
CACTTGATAACCTTATTTTTGACGAGGGGAAATTAATAGGTTGTATTGATGTTGGACGAGTCGGAATCGC
AGACCGATACCAGGATCTTGCCATCCTATGGAACTGCCTCGGTGAGTTTTCTCCTTCATTACAGAAACGG
CTTTTTCAAAAATATGGTATTGATAATCCTGATATGAATAAATTGCAGTTTCATTTGATGCTCGATGAGT
TTTTCTAATCAGAATTGGTTAATTGGTTGTAACACTGGCAAAAAGGATCTAGGTGAAGATCCTTTTTGAT
AATCTCATGACCAAAATCCCTTAACGTGAGTTTTCGTTCCACTGAGCGTCAGACCCCGTAGAAAAGATCA
AAGGATCTTCTTGAGATCCTTTTTTTCTGCGCGTAATCTGCTGCTTGCAAACAAAAAAACCACCGCTACC
AGCGGTGGTTTGTTTGCCGGATCAAGAGCTACCAACTCTTTTTCCGAAGGTAACTGGCTTCAGCAGAGCG
CAGATACCAAATACTGTTCTTCTAGTGTAGCCGTAGTTAGGCCACCACTTCAAGAACTCTGTAGCACCGC
CTACATACCTCGCTCTGCTAATCCTGTTACCAGTGGCTGCTGCCAGTGGCGATAAGTCGTGTCTTACCGG
GTTGGACTCAAGACGATAGTTACCGGATAAGGCGCAGCGGTCGGGCTGAACGGGGGGTTCGTGCACACAG
CCCAGCTTGGAGCGAACGACCTACACCGAACTGAGATACCTACAGCGTGAGCTATGAGAAAGCGCCACGG
TTCCCGAAGGGAGAAAGGCGGACAGGTATCCGGTAAGCGGCAGGGTCGGAACAGGAGAGCGCACGAGGGA
GCTTCCAGGGGGAAACGCCTGGTATCTTTATAGTCCTGTCGGGTTTCGCCACCTCTGACTTGAGCGTCGA
TTTTTGTGATGCTCGTCAGGGGGGCGGAGCCTATGGAAAAACGCCAGCAACGCGGCCTTTTTACGGTTCC
TGGCCTTTTGCTGGCCTTTTGCTCACATGTTCTTTCCTGCGTTATCCCCTGATTCTGTGGATAACCGTAT
TACCGCCTTTGAGTGAGCTGATACCGCTCGCCGCAGCCGAACGACCGAGCGCAGCGAGTCAGTGAGCGAG
GAAGCGGAACAGATTTAAATGGTACCGAGCAGAGGTGTAAAAAGTACTCAAAAATTTTACTCAAGTGAAA
GTACAAGTACTTAGGGAAAATTTTACTCAATTAAAAGTAAAAGTATCTGGCTAGAATCTTACTTGAGTAA
AAGTAAAAAAGTACTCCATTAAAATTGTACTTGAGTATTAAGGAAGTAAAAGTAAAAGCAAGAAAGAAAA
CTAGAGTGGTCTCCCTTTAGTGAGGGTCAATTGATGGGAGGCGTTCGGGCCACAGCGGACACGCAGGTGC
GCAACGCAATTAATGTGAGTTAGCTCACTCATTAGGCACCCCAGGCTTTACACTTTATGCTTCCGGCTCG
TATGTTGTGTGGAATTGTGAGCGGATAACAATTTCACACAGGAAACAGCTATGACCATGATTACGCCAAG
CGCGCAATTAACCCTCACTAAAGGGAACAAAAGCTGGAGGACCTCGAGGGGGGGCCCGGTACCCAATTCG
CCCTATAGTGAGTCGTATTACGCGCGCTCACTGGCCGTCGTTTTACAACGTCGTGACTGGGAAAACCCTG
GCGTTACCCAACTTAATCGCCTTGCAGCACATCCCCCTTTCGCCAGCTGGCGTAATAGCGAAGAGGCCCG
CACCGATCGCCCTTCCCAACAGTTGCGCAGCCTGAATGGCGAATGGACCTGCCACA
