>Addgene plasmid #117790 | pPRISM-Cre-gcry-mRFP | depositor partial sequence | sequence record 222324 | Insert
CTTCCCGGAGCCACGAACTTCTCTCTGTTAAAGCAAGCAGGAGACGTGGAAGAAAACCCCGGTCCTATGT
CCAATTTACTGACCGTACACCAAAATTTGCCTGCATTACCGGTCGATGCAACGAGTGATGAGGTTCGCAA
GAACCTGATGGACATGTTCAGGGATCGCCAGGCGTTTTCTGAGCATACCTGGAAAATGCTTCTGTCCGTT
TGCCGGTCGTGGGCGGCATGGTGCAAGTTGAATAACCGGAAATGGTTTCCCGCAGAACCTGAAGATGTTC
GCGATTATCTTCTATATCTTCAGGCGCGCGGTCTGGCAGTAAAAACTATCCAGCAACATTTGGGCCAGCT
AAACATGCTTCATCGTCGGTCCGGGCTGCCACGACCAAGTGACAGCAATGCTGTTTCACTGGTTATGCGG
CGGATCCGAAAAGAAAACGTTGATGCCGGTGAACGTGCAAAACAGGCTCTAGCGTTCGAACGCACTGATT
TCGACCAGGTTCGTTCACTCATGGAAAATAGCGATCGCTGCCAGGATATACGTAATCTGGCATTTCTGGG
GATTGCTTATAACACCCTGTTACGTATAGCCGAAATTGCCAGGATCAGGGTTAAAGATATCTCACGTACT
GACGGTGGGAGAATGTTAATCCATATTGGCAGAACGAAAACGCTGGTTAGCACCGCTGGAGTAGAGAAGG
CACTTAGCCTGGGGGTAACTAAACTGGTCGAGCGATGGATTTCCGTCTCTGGTGTAGCTGATGATCCGAA
TAACTACCTGTTTTGCCGGGTCAGAAAAAATGGTGTTGCCGCGCCATCTGCCACCAGCCAGCTATCAACT
CGCGCCCTGGAAGGGATTTTTGAAGCAACTCATCGATTGATTTACGGCGCTAAGGATGACTCTGGTCAGA
GATACCTGGCCTGGTCTGGACACAGTGCCCGTGTCGGAGCCGCGCGAGATATGGCCCGCGCTGGAGTTTC
AATACCGGAGATCATGCAAGCTGGTGGCTGGACCAATGTAAATATTGTCATGAACTATATCCGTACCCTG
GATAGTGAAACAGGGGCAATGGTGCGCCTGCTGGAAGATGGCGATTAGAACTAGTAATTAAGTCTCAGCC
ACCGTTAACTGAACATGTCAAAACCTGTGGAGACTGTTGAGATTTGATGTTCTGAAAAGATAAAGCCTAT
AAATAAAATGTTGCCCAAATTTCCTGCCTGATGTTTTTCTTTGTCTTTGCTACATGGCTTTGCTGCTCGG
ATCGGCTCACTCTGTGTATGCCACGTTCACTTTGTACTCTCCTTCTCACGGTAGGTTTATTATTTTTAGA
TGTGCAGTTAGTTTCTGTGAAATAACACACCACACACTGATATTGTCTGTGCATTGACTTGGTGAGTGCA
CATTGTTTTTGATCTTGACATATTTATATTTGATTGATCAGGTGAACTGTGTGAATCTAAAGTGCTCCAT
ACAGATGTTCTGCATTGAAAATATTCTCATTTTATTAGTGGAAGTGAGTGTATGCCACATCCAATCAATT
TCAGCAAACACCCCAGTATGATTTAATGCAAAAAAATGAAGGTATCAAACACGCATTACTACTTTGCAGT
TAAATATTTAACATTTATTCCAACACGAAAAAAAGCAGTAAATAACACTTTGACAAACACGTCAGGACAT
CTTATTTTTGTCACCCTCACAGGCAATTTAGTATAATATATTATATATATATATATATCATATAATAATA
TTCAGTATAATATATATATATATATCATATTATAATATTCAGTATAATATAAAACACAAACACATATATG
TATAATATAATATAACATTTTTATTTATTGAGATGCCTCTATGGACCGTGTTATAAGAAGTAAAGATCAG
GAGAAGTAAACATGAAGTGTAATTATGAATACTGATGTTAAATTAAGCTATGATGAGTTTTCACTGTTAA
TTTACCATCTCAATTAAATGTTGATGCCTCCATGACCAAGTTAAGCAGATGAGACTGAGACAACTGTAGA
AGACAAGATGTTCACTTTGCTGAATATAGCTGGCTTGACAGTTATCTATGACTCTATAAATATATATATA
TTTTTTTTTTTATAAAATGATTTATTTATAACTATATATCCATTTCTCAGACAGGTGCTTCATATCCCTC
ACTCCCGTAGCTGTCCATGCTGGATCTGTCCCCGTTGTTTTTAAAAAGCTAAATAAGTTATTAACATGAC
TGCATCCAGCGAGCCAAACCTGTCTGGTGTACAGCTACCAGAGAAGCTTGAGATCCTAGTCACCGGCGTT
CCTAGTTCTTTAAACTGTTACAAAGTGTTTGGACCAGCAACTGAATTGCACTGTAAATTACCACATCAGG
GTCTCCGGGGTCAACGCTGCTAAGCAATGGACTGGAAAATTTGTGACATTGAGTTTTTGGAATAACTGGG
AATGCTGGATAACTCTTTGGGTAAAGCTATGGAACAAAAGTACCAGCATGAACTAAGAAATGACTGTCAC
AGCACAACATCAAACACAATGCAAGACAAAGGTTCTCTGCTTTTGCCTTACTTGACAGAAAAAGTAAGCT
CTAGGTTCATCGCATGCAGACAGCAGCAATACATGACATATATAAAGGCTGGCTCTTTTCTCCCTTCCAT
TGAACTGAAACTTCCACTCAGTCAGACTTGCGGGGGATCCACAGCCTGACTAACTCGACAAACCCCCCCA
AACCTAAGGTGAGTTGATCTTTAAGCTTTTTACATTTTCAGCTCGCATATATCAATTCGCGCGCATTGTC
ACACTAGCACCCACTAGCGGTCAGACTGCAGATTGCAGCACGAAACAGGAAGCTGACTCCACATGGTCAC
ATGCTCACTGAAGTGTTGACTTCCCTGACAGCTGTGCACTTTCTAAACCGGTTTTCTCATTCATTTACAG
TTCAGCCGGAATTCACCTCGAGACCATGGCTCCAAAGAAGAAGCGTAAGGTAACCATGGCCTCCTCCGAG
GACGTCATCAAGGAGTTCATGCGCTTCAAGGTGCGCATGGAGGGCTCCGTGAACGGCCACGAGTTCGAGA
TCGAGGGCGAGGGCGAGGGCCGCCCCTACGAGGGCACCCAGACCGCCAAGCTGAAGGTGACCAAGGGCGG
CCCCCTGCCCTTCGCCTGGGACATCCTGTCCCCTCAGTTCCAGTACGGCTCCAAGGCCTACGTGAAGCAC
CCCGCCGACATCCCCGACTACTTGAAGCTGTCCTTCCCCGAGGGCTTCAAGTGGGAGCGCGTGATGAACT
TCGAGGACGGCGGCGTGGTGACCGTGACCCAGGACTCCTCCCTGCAGGACGGCGAGTTCATCTACAAGGT
GAAGCTGCGCGGCACCAACTTCCCCTCCGACGGCCCCGTAATGCAGAAGAAGACCATGGGCTGGGAGGCC
TCCACCGAGCGGATGTACCCCGAGGACGGCGCCCTGAAGGGCGAGATCAAGATGAGGCTGAAGCTGAAGG
ACGGCGGCCACTACGACGCCGAGGTCAAGACCACCTACATGGCCAAGAAGCCCGTGCAGCTGCCCGGCGC
CTACAAGACCGACATCAAGCTGGACATCACCTCCCACAACGAGGACTACACCATCGTGGAACAGTACGAG
CGCGCCGAGGGCCGCCACTCCACCGGCGCCTAAAGCTGAGATCTGTGCCTTCTAGTTGCCAGCCATCTGT
TGTTTGCCCCTCCCCCGTGCCTTCCTTGACCCTGGAAGGTGCCACTCCCACTGTCCTTTCCTAATAAAAT
GAGGAAATTGCATCGCATTGTCTGAGTAGGTGTCATTCTATTCTGGGGGGTGGGGTGGGGCAGGACAGCA
AGGGGGAGGATTGGGAAGACAATAGCAGGCATGCTGGGGATGCGGTGGGCTCTATGGCTTCTGAGGCGGA
AAGAACCAAAGGGCGAATTAATTCATTGATGAGTTTGGACAAACCACAACTAGAATGCAGTGAAAAAAAT
GCTTTATTTGTGAAATTTGTGATGCTATTGCTTTATTTGTAACCATTATAAGCTGCAATAAACAAGTTAA
CAACAACAATTGCATTCATTTTATGTTTCAGGTTCAGGGGGAGGTGTGGGAGGTTTTTTAAAGCAAGTAA
AACCTCTACAAATGTGGTCATTGATGAGTTTGGACAAACCACAACTAGAATGCAGTGAAAAAAATGCTTT
ATTTGTGAAATTTGTGATGCTATTGCTTTATTTGTAACCATTATAAGCTGCAATAAACAAGTTAACAACA
ACAATTGCATTCATTTTATGTTTCAGGTTCAGGGGGAGGTGTGGGAGGTTTTTTAAAGCAAGTAAAACCT
CTACAAATGTGGTCATTCAGATCAATTAACCCTCACCCGGGCTAGCGATGCATGGGAGCTCTGACGTACG
TTGTCTAGCAAGGAAG
